Addgene plasmid #50582: pBUN501
Purpose: CRISPR/Cas based plant genome editing and gene regulation; expresses zCas9D10A, gRNA scaffold for insertion of target sequence (AtU6-26 promoter), Bar resistance
Depositing lab: Qi-Jun Chen. Depositing organization: China Agricultural University. Publication: A CRISPR/Cas9 toolkit for multiplex genome editing in plants. Xing HL, Dong L, Wang ZP, Zhang HY, Han CY, Liu B, Wang XC, Chen QJ. BMC Plant Biol. 2014 Nov 29;14(1):327. 10.1186/s12870-014-0327-y PubMed 25432517.
Backbone
  Vector backbone: pGreen-like binary vector
  Backbone manufacturer: Mullineaux Lab, see http://www.pgreen.ac.uk/
  Vector type: CRISPR ; Plant expression
  Selectable markers: Bar
Growth in bacteria
  Bacterial resistance: Kanamycin and Spectinomycin, 50 & 50 μg/mL
  Growth temperature: 37°C
  Growth strain: DH5alpha
  Copy number: High Copy
Gene/Insert 1
  Gene/Insert name: zCas9D10A (alt name: Cas9)
  Species: Synthetic
  Mutation: Cas9D10A nickase, was derived from the zCas9 and included in the toolkit to facilitate HR-based gene replacement or NHEJ-based insertion/deletion events (indels) through offset nicking under the precondition of the avoidance of off-target effects
  Promoter: Ubi1p
  Tag / fusion protein: 3xFLAG (N terminal on insert); NLS (N terminal on insert)
  Cloning method: Unknown
  Sequencing primers: 5′ hSpCas9-R1, CGCTCGTGCTTCTTATCCTC
Gene/Insert 2
  Gene/Insert name: gRNA scaffold
  Species: Synthetic
  Promoter: AtU6-26p
  Cloning method: Unknown
  Sequencing primers: 5′ RB-F1, ggataaaccttttcacgccc
Terms and licenses: Academic/Nonprofit Terms; Industry Terms: Not Available to Industry
How to cite: pBUN501 was a gift from Qi-Jun Chen (Addgene plasmid # 50582 ; http://n2t.net/addgene:50582 ; RRID:Addgene_50582)
