[The description below was written by a language model from this plasmid's Addgene catalogue record and pLannotate feature annotations shown in this document.]
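Description:
pBUN501 is a 13.4 kb pGreen-like binary vector for Agrobacterium-mediated plant transformation, built for CRISPR/Cas-based genome editing and gene regulation in plants. The backbone outside the T-DNA carries a high-copy ColE1/pUC-type origin for propagation in E. coli, the pSa origin characteristic of pGreen-type vectors (which generally depends on a replicase supplied in trans in Agrobacterium), and a kanamycin resistance gene. The record lists selection on both kanamycin and spectinomycin. The spectinomycin marker (aadA, annotated as SmR) lies within the T-DNA, directly upstream of the gRNA scaffold. This placement suggests it acts as a stuffer that is replaced when a target sequence is cloned in, although the record does not say so explicitly.

Between the nopaline-type right and left border repeats are three functional units. The first is the guide RNA cassette, described as driven by the Arabidopsis U6-26 promoter. That promoter is not picked up in the feature table, which shows only the S. pyogenes gRNA scaffold. The second is zCas9D10A, a synthetic Cas9 nickase derived from zCas9, expressed from the maize polyubiquitin (Ubi1) promoter with N-terminal 3xFLAG and NLS tags and ended by the NOS terminator. The third is the plant selectable marker bar, under an enhanced CaMV 35S promoter with a CaMV polyadenylation signal. It encodes phosphinothricin acetyltransferase, which confers tolerance to phosphinothricin/glufosinate herbicides.

Because the D10A mutation makes Cas9 cut only one DNA strand, the vector is intended for offset (paired) nicking. This approach aims to produce homologous-recombination-based gene replacement or NHEJ-derived indels while reducing off-target effects. pBUN501 belongs to a toolkit for multiplex genome editing in plants.
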