Features (pLannotate 1.2.2; 19 found; start..end, strand, type, name):
      1..25      -  misc_feature   RB T-DNA repeat: right border repeat from nopaline C58 T-DNA
    548..571     +  promoter       Pc promoter (fragment): intI1 (promoter lies within the coding sequence); class 1 integron promoter
    747..803     +  CDS            GmR (fragment): gentamycin acetyltransferase; aacC1; confers resistance to gentamycin
    814..1601    +  CDS            SmR (fragment): aminoglycoside adenylyltransferase (Murphy, 1985); aadA; confers resistance to spectinomycin and streptomycin
   1753..1828    +  misc_RNA       gRNA scaffold: guide RNA scaffold for the Streptococcus pyogenes CRISPR/Cas9 system
   2038..4028    +  promoter       Ubi promoter: maize polyubiquitin gene promoter
   4116..4135    +  CDS            2xFLAG (fragment): two tandem FLAG® epitope tags
   4191..8291    +  CDS            cas9: CAS9_STRP1 - Also known as csn1 From Streptococcus pyogenes serotype M1.
   8384..8636    +  terminator     NOS terminator: nopaline synthase terminator and poly(A) signal
   8641..8731    +  CDS            lacZα (fragment): LacZα fragment of β-galactosidase; lacZ fragment
   8861..9538    +  promoter       CaMV 35S promoter (enhanced): cauliflower mosaic virus 35S promoter with a duplicated enhancer region
   9583..10131   +  CDS            bar: PAT_STRHY - Experimental evidence at protein level: Swiss-Prot protein existence level 1. Inactivates phosphinothricin (PPT) by transfer of an acetyl group from acetyl CoA. Can also acetylate demethylphosphinothricin but not PTT or glutamate. This enzyme is an effector of phosphinothricin tripeptide (PTT or bialaphos) resistance. From Streptomyces hygroscopicus. Introduced by genetic manipulation and expressed in glufosinate-tolerant maize by Dekalb Genetics.
  10141..10315   +  polyA_signal   CaMV poly(A) signal: cauliflower mosaic virus polyadenylation signal
  10465..10489   -  misc_feature   LB T-DNA repeat: left border repeat from nopaline C58 T-DNA
  10768..10795   -  terminator     rrnB T2 terminator: transcription terminator T2 from the E. coli rrnB gene
  10927..10970   +  terminator     rrnB T1 terminator: Escherichia coli rrnB; transcription terminator T1 from the E. coli rrnB gene
  11142..11577   -  rep_origin     pSa ori: origin of replication from bacterial plasmid pSa
  11692..12280   -  rep_origin     ori: high-copy-number ColE1/pMB1/pBR322/pUC origin of replication
  12370..13179   -  CDS            KanR: aminoglycoside phosphotransferase; aph(3')-Ia; confers resistance to kanamycin in bacteria or G418 (Geneticin®) in eukaryotes
>Addgene plasmid #50582 | pBUN501 | depositor full sequence | sequence record 75642 | pBUN501 sequence 13407 bps
GTTTACCCGCCAATATATCCTGTCAAACACTGATAGTTTAAACTGAAGGCGGGAAACGACAATCTGATCC
AAGCTCAAGCTAAGCTCACGTGACGGAATTAAGCTTCGACTTGCCTTCCGCACAATACATCATTTCTTCT
TAGCTTTTTTTCTTCTTCTTCGTTCATACAGTTTTTTTTTGTTTATCAGCTTACATTTTCTTGAACCGTA
GCTTTCGTTTTCTTCTTTTTAACTTTCCATTCGGAGTTTTTGTATCTTGTTTCATAGTTTGTCCCAGGAT
TAGAATGATTAGGCATCGAACCTTCAAGAATTTGATTGAATAAAACATCTTCATTCTTAAGATATGAAGA
TAATCTTCAAAAGGCCCCTGGGAATCTGAAAGAAGAGAAGCAGGCCCATTTATATGGGAAAGAACAATAG
TATTTCTTATATAGGCCCATTTAAGTTGAAAACAATCTTCAAAAGTCCCACATCGCTTAGATAAGAAAAC
GAAGCTGAGTTTATATACAGCTAGAGTCGAAGTAGTGATTGGGAGACCAACCCAGTGGACATAAGCCTGT
TCGGTTCGTAAGCTGTAATGCAAGTAGCGTATGCGCTCACGCAACTGGTCCAGAACCTTGACCGAACGCA
GCGGTGGTAACGGCGCAGTGGCGGTTTTCATGGCTTGTTATGACTGTTTTTTTGGGGTACAGTCTATGCC
TCGGGCATCCAAGCAGCAAGCGCGTTACGCCGTGGGTCGATGTTTGATGTTATGGAGCAGCAACGATGTT
ACGCAGCAGGGCAGTCGCCCTAAAACAAAGTTAAACATCATGGGGGAAGCGGTGATCGCCGAAGTATCGA
CTCAACTATCAGAGGTAGTTGGCGTCATCGAGCGCCATCTCGAACCGACGTTGCTGGCCGTACATTTGTA
CGGCTCCGCAGTGGATGGCGGCCTGAAGCCACACAGTGATATTGATTTGCTGGTTACGGTGACCGTAAGG
CTTGATGAAACAACGCGGCGAGCTTTGATCAACGACCTTTTGGAAACTTCGGCTTCCCCTGGAGAGAGCG
AGATTCTCCGCGCTGTAGAAGTCACCATTGTTGTGCACGACGACATCATTCCGTGGCGTTATCCAGCTAA
GCGCGAACTGCAATTTGGAGAATGGCAGCGCAATGACATTCTTGCAGGTATCTTCGAGCCAGCCACGATC
GACATTGATCTGGCTATCTTGCTGACAAAAGCAAGAGAACATAGCGTTGCCTTGGTAGGTCCAGCGGCGG
AGGAACTCTTTGATCCGGTTCCTGAACAGGATCTATTTGAGGCGCTAAATGAAACCTTAACGCTATGGAA
CTCGCCGCCCGACTGGGCTGGCGATGAGCGAAATGTAGTGCTTACGTTGTCCCGCATTTGGTACAGCGCA
GTAACCGGCAAAATCGCGCCGAAGGATGTCGCTGCCGACTGGGCAATGGAGCGCCTGCCGGCCCAGTATC
AGCCCGTCATACTTGAAGCTAGACAGGCTTATCTTGGACAAGAAGAAGATCGCTTGGCCTCGCGCGCAGA
TCAGTTGGAAGAATTTGTCCACTACGTGAAAGGCGAGATCACCAAGGTAGTCGGCAAATAATGTCTAGCT
AGAAATTCGTTCAAGCCGACGCCGCTTCGCGGCGCGGCTTAACTCAAGCGTTAGATGCACTAAGCACATA
ATTGCTCACAGCCAAACTATCAGGTCAAGTCTGCTTTTATTATTTTTAAGCGTGCATAATAAGCCGGTCT
CGGTTTTAGAGCTAGAAATAGCAAGTTAAAATAAGGCTAGTCCGTTATCAACTTGAAAAAGTGGCACCGA
GTCGGTGCTTTTTTTTGCAAAATTTTCCAGATCGATTTCTTCTTCCTCTGTTCTTCGGCGTTCAATTTCT
GGGGTTTTCTCTTCGTTTTCTGTAACTGAAACCTAAAATTTGACCTAAAAAAAATCTCAAATAATATGAT
TCAGTGGTTTTGTACTTTTCAGTTAGTTGAGTTTTGCAGTTCCGATGAGATAAACCAATAAGCTTGATAT
CGAATTCCTGCAGTGCAGCGTGACCCGGTCGTGCCCCTCTCTAGAGATAATGAGCATTGCATGTCTAAGT
TATAAAAAATTACCACATATTTTTTTTGTCACACTTGTTTGAAGTGCAGTTTATCTATCTTTATACATAT
ATTTAAACTTTACTCTACGAATAATATAATCTATAGTACTACAATAATATCAGTGTTTTAGAGAATCATA
TAAATGAACAGTTAGACATGGTCTAAAGGACAATTGAGTATTTTGACAACAGGACTCTACAGTTTTATCT
TTTTAGTGTGCATGTGTTCTCCTTTTTTTTTGCAAATAGCTTCACCTATATAATACTTCATCCATTTTAT
TAGTACATCCATTTAGGGTTTAGGGTTAATGGTTTTTATAGACTAATTTTTTTAGTACATCTATTTTATT
CTATTTTAGCCTCTAAATTAAGAAAACTAAAACTCTATTTTAGTTTTTTTATTTAATAATTTAGATATAA
AATAGAATAAAATAAAGTGACTAAAAATTAAACAAATACCCTTTAAGAAATTAAAAAAACTAAGGAAACA
TTTTTCTTGTTTCGAGTAGATAATGCCAGCCTGTTAAACGCCGTCGACGAGTCTAACGGACACCAACCAG
CGAACCAGCAGCGTCGCGTCGGGCCAAGCGAAGCAGACGGCACGGCATCTCTGTCGCTGCCTCTGGACCC
CTCTCGAGAGTTCCGCTCCACCGTTGGACTTGCTCCGCTGTCGGCATCCAGAAATGCGTGGCGGAGCGGC
AGACGTGAGCCGGCACGGCAGGCGGCCTCCTCCTCCTCTCACGGCACGGCAGCTACGGGGGATTCCTTTC
CCACCGCTCCTTCGCTTTCCCTTCCTCGCCCGCCGTAATAAATAGACACCCCCTCCACACCCTCTTTCCC
CAACCTCGTGTTGTTCGGAGCGCACACACACACAACCAGATCTCCCCCAAATCCACCCGTCGGCACCTCC
GCTTCAAGGTACGCCGCTCGTCCTCCCCCCCCCCCCCTCTCTACCTTCTCTAGATCGGCGTTCCGGTCCA
TGGTTAGGGCCCGGTAGTTCTACTTCTGTTCATGTTTGTGTTAGATCCGTGTTTGTGTTAGATCCGTGCT
GCTAGCGTTCGTACACGGATGCGACCTGTACGTCAGACACGTTCTGATTGCTAACTTGCCAGTGTTTCTC
TTTGGGGAATCCTGGGATGGCTCTAGCCGTTCCGCAGACGGGATCGATTTCATGATTTTTTTTGTTTCGT
TGCATAGGGTTTGGTTTGCCCTTTTCCTTTATTTCAATATATGCCGTGCACTTGTTTGTCGGGTCATCTT
TTCATGCTTTTTTTTGTCTTGGTTGTGATGATGTGGTCTGGTTGGGCGGTCGTTCTAGATCGGAGTAGAA
TTCTGTTTCAAACTACCTGGTGGATTTATTAATTTTGGATCTGTATGTGTGTGCCATACATATTCATAGT
TACGAATTGAAGATGATGGATGGAAATATCGATCTAGGATAGGTATACATGTTGATGCGGGTTTTACTGA
TGCATATACAGAGATGCTTTTTGTTCGCTTGGTTGTGATGATGTGGTGTGGTTGGGCGGTCGTTCATTCG
TTCTAGATCGGAGTAGAATACTGTTTCAAACTACCTGGTGTATTTATTAATTTTGGAACTGTATGTGTGT
GTCATACATCTTCATAGTTACGAGTTTAAGATGGATGGAAATATCGATCTAGGATAGGTATACATGTTGA
TGTGGGTTTTACTGATGCATATACATGATGGCATATGCAGCATCTATTCATATGCTCTAACCTTGAGTAC
CTATCTATTATAATAAACAAGTATGTTTTATAATTATTTTGATCTTGATATACTTGGATGATGGCATATG
CAGCAGCTATATGTGGATTTTTTTAGCCCTGCCTTCATACGCTATTTATTTGCTTGGTACTGTTTCTTTT
GTCGATGCTCACCCTGTTGTTTGGTGTTACTTCTGCAGCCCGGGGGATCCCCAATACTTGTATGGCCGCG
GCCGCTCTAGATGGATTACAAGGACCACGACGGGGATTACAAGGACCACGACATTGATTACAAGGATGAT
GATGACAAGATGGCTCCGAAGAAGAAGAGGAAGGTTGGCATCCACGGGGTGCCAGCTGCTGACAAGAAGT
ACTCGATCGGCCTCGCCATTGGGACTAACTCTGTTGGCTGGGCCGTGATCACCGACGAGTACAAGGTGCC
CTCAAAGAAGTTCAAGGTCCTGGGCAACACCGATCGGCATTCCATCAAGAAGAATCTCATTGGCGCTCTC
CTGTTCGACAGCGGCGAGACGGCTGAGGCTACGCGGCTCAAGCGCACCGCCCGCAGGCGGTACACGCGCA
GGAAGAATCGCATCTGCTACCTGCAGGAGATTTTCTCCAACGAGATGGCGAAGGTTGACGATTCTTTCTT
CCACAGGCTGGAGGAGTCATTCCTCGTGGAGGAGGATAAGAAGCACGAGCGGCATCCAATCTTCGGCAAC
ATTGTCGACGAGGTTGCCTACCACGAGAAGTACCCTACGATCTACCATCTGCGGAAGAAGCTCGTGGACT
CCACAGATAAGGCGGACCTCCGCCTGATCTACCTCGCTCTGGCCCACATGATTAAGTTCAGGGGCCATTT
CCTGATCGAGGGGGATCTCAACCCGGACAATAGCGATGTTGACAAGCTGTTCATCCAGCTCGTGCAGACG
TACAACCAGCTCTTCGAGGAGAACCCCATTAATGCGTCAGGCGTCGACGCGAAGGCTATCCTGTCCGCTA
GGCTCTCGAAGTCTCGGCGCCTCGAGAACCTGATCGCCCAGCTGCCGGGCGAGAAGAAGAACGGCCTGTT
CGGGAATCTCATTGCGCTCAGCCTGGGGCTCACGCCCAACTTCAAGTCGAATTTCGATCTCGCTGAGGAC
GCCAAGCTGCAGCTCTCCAAGGACACATACGACGATGACCTGGATAACCTCCTGGCCCAGATCGGCGATC
AGTACGCGGACCTGTTCCTCGCTGCCAAGAATCTGTCGGACGCCATCCTCCTGTCTGATATTCTCAGGGT
GAACACCGAGATTACGAAGGCTCCGCTCTCAGCCTCCATGATCAAGCGCTACGACGAGCACCATCAGGAT
CTGACCCTCCTGAAGGCGCTGGTCAGGCAGCAGCTCCCCGAGAAGTACAAGGAGATCTTCTTCGATCAGT
CGAAGAACGGCTACGCTGGGTACATTGACGGCGGGGCCTCTCAGGAGGAGTTCTACAAGTTCATCAAGCC
GATTCTGGAGAAGATGGACGGCACGGAGGAGCTGCTGGTGAAGCTCAATCGCGAGGACCTCCTGAGGAAG
CAGCGGACATTCGATAACGGCAGCATCCCACACCAGATTCATCTCGGGGAGCTGCACGCTATCCTGAGGA
GGCAGGAGGACTTCTACCCTTTCCTCAAGGATAACCGCGAGAAGATCGAGAAGATTCTGACTTTCAGGAT
CCCGTACTACGTCGGCCCACTCGCTAGGGGCAACTCCCGCTTCGCTTGGATGACCCGCAAGTCAGAGGAG
ACGATCACGCCGTGGAACTTCGAGGAGGTGGTCGACAAGGGCGCTAGCGCTCAGTCGTTCATCGAGAGGA
TGACGAATTTCGACAAGAACCTGCCAAATGAGAAGGTGCTCCCTAAGCACTCGCTCCTGTACGAGTACTT
CACAGTCTACAACGAGCTGACTAAGGTGAAGTATGTGACCGAGGGCATGAGGAAGCCGGCTTTCCTGTCT
GGGGAGCAGAAGAAGGCCATCGTGGACCTCCTGTTCAAGACCAACCGGAAGGTCACGGTTAAGCAGCTCA
AGGAGGACTACTTCAAGAAGATTGAGTGCTTCGATTCGGTCGAGATCTCTGGCGTTGAGGACCGCTTCAA
CGCCTCCCTGGGGACCTACCACGATCTCCTGAAGATCATTAAGGATAAGGACTTCCTGGACAACGAGGAG
AATGAGGATATCCTCGAGGACATTGTGCTGACACTCACTCTGTTCGAGGACCGGGAGATGATCGAGGAGC
GCCTGAAGACTTACGCCCATCTCTTCGATGACAAGGTCATGAAGCAGCTCAAGAGGAGGAGGTACACCGG
CTGGGGGAGGCTGAGCAGGAAGCTCATCAACGGCATTCGGGACAAGCAGTCCGGGAAGACGATCCTCGAC
TTCCTGAAGAGCGATGGCTTCGCGAACCGCAATTTCATGCAGCTGATTCACGATGACAGCCTCACATTCA
AGGAGGATATCCAGAAGGCTCAGGTGAGCGGCCAGGGGGACTCGCTGCACGAGCATATCGCGAACCTCGC
TGGCTCGCCAGCTATCAAGAAGGGGATTCTGCAGACCGTGAAGGTTGTGGACGAGCTGGTGAAGGTCATG
GGCAGGCACAAGCCTGAGAACATCGTCATTGAGATGGCCCGGGAGAATCAGACCACGCAGAAGGGCCAGA
AGAACTCACGCGAGAGGATGAAGAGGATCGAGGAGGGCATTAAGGAGCTGGGGTCCCAGATCCTCAAGGA
GCACCCGGTGGAGAACACGCAGCTGCAGAATGAGAAGCTCTACCTGTACTACCTCCAGAATGGCCGCGAT
ATGTATGTGGACCAGGAGCTGGATATTAACAGGCTCAGCGATTACGACGTCGATCATATCGTTCCACAGT
CATTCCTGAAGGATGACTCCATTGACAACAAGGTCCTCACCAGGTCGGACAAGAACCGGGGCAAGTCTGA
TAATGTTCCTTCAGAGGAGGTCGTTAAGAAGATGAAGAACTACTGGCGCCAGCTCCTGAATGCCAAGCTG
ATCACGCAGCGGAAGTTCGATAACCTCACAAAGGCTGAGAGGGGCGGGCTCTCTGAGCTGGACAAGGCGG
GCTTCATCAAGAGGCAGCTGGTCGAGACACGGCAGATCACTAAGCACGTTGCGCAGATTCTCGACTCACG
GATGAACACTAAGTACGATGAGAATGACAAGCTGATCCGCGAGGTGAAGGTCATCACCCTGAAGTCAAAG
CTCGTCTCCGACTTCAGGAAGGATTTCCAGTTCTACAAGGTTCGGGAGATCAACAATTACCACCATGCCC
ATGACGCGTACCTGAACGCGGTGGTCGGCACAGCTCTGATCAAGAAGTACCCAAAGCTCGAGAGCGAGTT
CGTGTACGGGGACTACAAGGTTTACGATGTGAGGAAGATGATCGCCAAGTCGGAGCAGGAGATTGGCAAG
GCTACCGCCAAGTACTTCTTCTACTCTAACATTATGAATTTCTTCAAGACAGAGATCACTCTGGCCAATG
GCGAGATCCGGAAGCGCCCCCTCATCGAGACGAACGGCGAGACGGGGGAGATCGTGTGGGACAAGGGCAG
GGATTTCGCGACCGTCAGGAAGGTTCTCTCCATGCCACAAGTGAATATCGTCAAGAAGACAGAGGTCCAG
ACTGGCGGGTTCTCTAAGGAGTCAATTCTGCCTAAGCGGAACAGCGACAAGCTCATCGCCCGCAAGAAGG
ACTGGGATCCGAAGAAGTACGGCGGGTTCGACAGCCCCACTGTGGCCTACTCGGTCCTGGTTGTGGCGAA
GGTTGAGAAGGGCAAGTCCAAGAAGCTCAAGAGCGTGAAGGAGCTGCTGGGGATCACGATTATGGAGCGC
TCCAGCTTCGAGAAGAACCCGATCGATTTCCTGGAGGCGAAGGGCTACAAGGAGGTGAAGAAGGACCTGA
TCATTAAGCTCCCCAAGTACTCACTCTTCGAGCTGGAGAACGGCAGGAAGCGGATGCTGGCTTCCGCTGG
CGAGCTGCAGAAGGGGAACGAGCTGGCTCTGCCGTCCAAGTATGTGAACTTCCTCTACCTGGCCTCCCAC
TACGAGAAGCTCAAGGGCAGCCCCGAGGACAACGAGCAGAAGCAGCTGTTCGTCGAGCAGCACAAGCATT
ACCTCGACGAGATCATTGAGCAGATTTCCGAGTTCTCCAAGCGCGTGATCCTGGCCGACGCGAATCTGGA
TAAGGTCCTCTCCGCGTACAACAAGCACCGCGACAAGCCAATCAGGGAGCAGGCTGAGAATATCATTCAT
CTCTTCACCCTGACGAACCTCGGCGCCCCTGCTGCTTTCAAGTACTTCGACACAACTATCGATCGCAAGA
GGTACACAAGCACTAAGGAGGTCCTGGACGCGACCCTCATCCACCAGTCGATTACCGGCCTCTACGAGAC
GCGCATCGACCTGTCTCAGCTCGGGGGCGACAAGCGGCCAGCGGCGACGAAGAAGGCGGGGCAGGCGAAG
AAGAAGAAGTGAGCTCAGGCCTCCATACAAGTATTGGGGATCCGAATTTCCCCGATCGTTCAAACATTTG
GCAATAAAGTTTCTTAAGATTGAATCCTGTTGCCGGTCTTGCGATGATTATCATATAATTTCTGTTGAAT
TACGTTAAGCATGTAATAATTAACATGTAATGCATGACGTTATTTATGAGATGGGTTTTTATGATTAGAG
TCCCGCAATTATACATTTAATACGCGATAGAAAACAAAATATAGCGCGCAAACTAGGATAAATTATCGCG
CGCGGTGTCATCTATGTTACTAGATCGGGAATTCACTGGCCGTCGTTTTACAACGTCGTGACTGGGAAAA
CCCTGGCGTTACCCAACTTAATCGCCTTGCAGCACATCCCCCTTTCGCCAGGGGTACCGAGCTCTAGAAT
TCGAGGCGGTTTGCGTATTGGCTAGAGCAGCTTGCCAACATGGTGGAGCACGACACTCTCGTCTACTCCA
AGAATATCAAAGATACAGTCTCAGAAGACCAAAGGGCTATTGAGACTTTTCAACAAAGGGTAATATCGGG
AAACCTCCTCGGATTCCATTGCCCAGCTATCTGTCACTTCATCAAAAGGACAGTAGAAAAGGAAGGTGGC
ACCTACAAATGCCATCATTGCGATAAAGGAAAGGCTATCGTTCAAGATGCCTCTGCCGACAGTGGTCCCA
AAGATGGACCCCCACCCACGAGGAGCATCGTGGAAAAAGAAGACGTTCCAACCACGTCTTCAAAGCAAGT
GGATTGATGTGATAACATGGTGGAGCACGACACTCTCGTCTACTCCAAGAATATCAAAGATACAGTCTCA
GAAGACCAAAGGGCTATTGAGACTTTTCAACAAAGGGTAATATCGGGAAACCTCCTCGGATTCCATTGCC
CAGCTATCTGTCACTTCATCAAAAGGACAGTAGAAAAGGAAGGTGGCACCTACAAATGCCATCATTGCGA
TAAAGGAAAGGCTATCGTTCAAGATGCCTCTGCCGACAGTGGTCCCAAAGATGGACCCCCACCCACGAGG
AGCATCGTGGAAAAAGAAGACGTTCCAACCACGTCTTCAAAGCAAGTGGATTGATGTGATATCTCCACTG
ACGTAAGGGATGACGCACAATCCCACTATCCTTCGCAAGACCTTCCTCTATATAAGGAAGTTCATTTCAT
TTGGAGAGGACACGCTGAAATCACCAGTCTCTCTCTACAAATCTATCTCTCTCGAGTCTACCATGAGCCC
AGAACGACGCCCGGCCGACATCCGCCGTGCCACCGAGGCGGACATGCCGGCGGTCTGCACCATCGTCAAC
CACTACATCGAGACAAGCACGGTCAACTTCCGTACCGAGCCGCAGGAACCGCAGGAGTGGACGGACGACC
TCGTCCGTCTGCGGGAGCGCTATCCCTGGCTCGTCGCCGAGGTGGACGGCGAGGTCGCCGGCATCGCCTA
CGCGGGCCCCTGGAAGGCACGCAACGCCTACGACTGGACGGCCGAGTCGACCGTGTACGTCTCCCCCCGC
CACCAGCGGACGGGACTGGGCTCCACGCTCTACACCCACCTGCTGAAGTCCCTGGAGGCACAGGGCTTCA
AGAGCGTGGTCGCTGTCATCGGGCTGCCCAACGACCCGAGCGTGCGCATGCACGAGGCGCTCGGATATGC
CCCCCGCGGCATGCTGCGGGCGGCCGGCTTCAAGCACGGGAACTGGCATGACGTGGGTTTCTGGCAGCTG
GACTTCAGCCTGCCGGTACCGCCCCGTCCGGTCCTGCCCGTCACCGAGATTTGACTCGAGTTTCTCCATA
ATAATGTGTGAGTAGTTCCCAGATAAGGGAATTAGGGTTCCTATAGGGTTTCGCTCATGTGTTGAGCATA
TAAGAAACCCTTAGTATGTATTTGTATTTGTAAAATACTTCTATCAATAAAATTTCTAATTCCTAAAACC
AAAATCCAGTACTAAAATCCAGATCCCCCGAATTAATTCGGCGTTAATTCAGTACATTAAAAACGTCCGC
AATGTGTTATTAAGTTGTCACTAGTCAGGTTAACTCAATTCGGCGTTAATTCAGTACATTAAAAACGTCC
GCAATGTGTTATTAAGTTGTCTAAGCGTCAATTTGTTTACACCACAATATATCCTGCCACCAGCCAGCCA
ACAGCTCCCCGACCGGCAGCTCGGCACAAAATCACCACTCGATACAGGCAGCCCATCAGTCCGGGACGGC
GTCAGCGGGAGAGCCGTTGTAAGGCGGCAGACTTTGCTCATGTTACCGATGCTATTCGGAAGAACGGCAA
CTAAGCTGCCGGGTTTGAAACACGGATGATCTCGCGGAGGGTAGCATGTTGATTGTAACGATGACAGAGC
GTTGCTGCCTGTGATCACTTAAGTAACTAACTAACAGGAAGAGTTTGTAGAAACGCAAAAAGGCCATCCG
TCAGGATGGCCTTCTGCTTAGTTTGATGCCTGGCAGTTTATGGCGGGCGTCCTGCCCGCCACCCTCCGGG
CCGTTGCTTCACAACGTTCAAATCCGCTCCCGGCGGATTTGTCCTACTCAGGAGAGCGTTCACCGACAAA
CAACAGATAAAACGAAAGGCCCAGTCTTCCGACTGAGCCTTTCGTTTTATTTGATGCCTGGCAGTTCCCT
ACTCTCGCTTAGTAGTTAGACGTCCCCGAGATCCATGCTAGACCATGAATCCAGAAGCCCGAGAGGTTGC
CGCCTTTCGGGCTTTTTCTTTTTCAAAAAAAAAAATTTATAAAACGATCTGTTGCGGCCGGCCGCCGGGT
TGTGGGCAAAGGCGCTCGACGGTGGGCAACCGCTTGCGGTTGTCCACGGGCGGAGCCGGTGCGCGTAGCG
CATTGTCCACAAGCCAAGGGCGACCAATAATTGATATATATATTCATAATTGAAAAGCTAATTGAACATA
CTACTTGCTGTAACTACTTGCCGGAGCGAGGGGTGTTTGCAAGCTGTTGATCTGAAAGGGCTATTAGCGT
TCTCACGTGCCTTTTTGATTAGCGATTTCACGTGACCTTATTAGCGATTTCACGTACTCCGATTAGCGAT
TTCACGTACCCTGATTAGCGATTTCACGTGGATAGTTTTTGGAGCGGGCCGGAAAGCCCCGTGAATCAAG
GCTTTGCGGGGCATTAGCGGTTTCACGTGGATAACTACCCTCTATCCACAGGCTTCCGGGGATAAAAAAG
CCCGCTCGACGGCGGGCTGTTGGATGGGGATCTAGCGGTAATACGGTTATCCACAGAATCAGGGGATAAC
GCAGGAAAGAACATGTGAGCAAAAGGCCAGCAAAAGGCCAGGAACCGTAAAAAGGCCGCGTTGCTGGCGT
TTTTCCATAGGCTCCGCCCCCCTGACGAGCATCACAAAAATCGACGCTCAAGTCAGAGGTGGCGAAACCC
GACAGGACTATAAAGATACCAGGCGTTTCCCCCTGGAAGCTCCCTCGTGCGCTCTCCTGTTCCGACCCTG
CCGCTTACCGGATACCTGTCCGCCTTTCTCCCTTCGGGAAGCGTGGCGCTTTCTCATAGCTCACGCTGTA
GGTATCTCAGTTCGGTGTAGGTCGTTCGCTCCAAGCTGGGCTGTGTGCACGAACCCCCCGTTCAGCCCGA
CCGCTGCGCCTTATCCGGTAACTATCGTCTTGAGTCCAACCCGGTAAGACACGACTTATCGCCACTGGCA
GCAGCCACTGGTAACAGGATTAGCAGAGCGAGGTATGTAGGCGGTGCTACAGAGTTCTTGAAGTGGTGGC
CTAACTACGGCTACACTAGAAGAACAGTATTTGGTATCTGCGCTCTGCTGAAGCCAGTTACCTTCGGAAA
AAGAGTTGGTAGCTCTTGATCCGGCAAACAAACCACCGCTGGTAGCGGTGGTTTTTTTGTTTGCAAGCAG
CAGATTACGCGCAGAAAAAAAGGATCTCAAGAAGATCCTTTGATCTTTTCTACCGGGTCTGACGCTCAGT
GGAACGGGGCCCAATCTGAATAATGTTACAACCAATTAACCAATTCTGATTAGAAAAACTCATCGAGCAT
CAAATGAAACTGCAATTTATTCATATCAGGATTATCAATACCATATTTTTGAAAAAGCCGTTTCTGTAAT
GAAGGAGAAAACTCACCGAGGCAGTTCCATAGGATGGCAAGATCCTGGTATCGGTCTGCGATTCCGACTC
GTCCAACATCAATACAACCTATTAATTTCCCCTCGTCAAAAATAAGGTTATCAAGTGAGAAATCACCATG
AGTGACGACTGAATCCGGTGAGAATGGCAAAAGTTTATGCATTTCTTTCCAGACTTGTTCAACAGGCCAG
CCATTACGCTCGTCATCAAAATCACTCGCATCAACCAAACCGTTATTCATTCGTGATTGCGCCTGAGCGA
GACGAAATACGCGATCGCTGTTAAAAGGACAATTACAAACAGGAATCGAATGCAACCGGCGCAGGGACAC
TGCCAGCGCATCAACAATATTTTCACCTGAATCAGGATATTCTTCTAATACCTGGAATGCTGTTTTTCCG
GGGATCGCAGTGGTGAGTAACCATGCATCATCAGGAGTACGGATAAAATGCTTGATGGTCGGAAGAGGCA
TAAATTCCGTCAGCCAGTTTAGTCTGACCATCTCATCTGTAACATCATTGGCAACGCTACCTTTGCCATG
TTTCAGAAACAACTCTGGCGCATCGGGCTTCCCATACAAGCGATAGATTGTCGCACCTGATTGCCCGACA
TTATCGCGAGCCCATTTATACCCATATAAATCAGCATCCATGTTGGAATTTAATCGCGGCCTCGACGTTT
CCCGTTGAATATGGCTCATAACACCCCTTGTATTACTGTTTATGTAAGCAGACAGTTTTATTGTTCATGA
TGATATATTTTTATCTTGTGCAATGTAACATCAGAGATTTTGAGACACGGGCCAGAGCTGCAGTTTGATC
CCGAGGGGAACCCTGTGGTTGACATGCACATACAAATGGACGAACGGATAAACCTTTTCACGCCCTTTTA
AATATCCGTTATTCTAATAAACGCTCTTTTCTCTTAG
