>Addgene plasmid #50582 | pBUN501 | addgene partial sequence | sequence record 78038 | M13_forward20_primer
GCGCGCGATAATTTATCCTAGTTTGCGCGCTATATTTTGTTTTCTATCGCGTATTAAATGTATAATTGCG
GGACTCTAATCATAAAAACCCATCTCATAAATAACGTCATGCATTACATGTTAATTATTACATGCTTAAC
GTAATTCAACAGAAATTATATGATAATCATCGCAAGACCGGCAACAGGATTCAATCTTAAGAAACTTTAT
TGCCAAATGTTTGAACGATCGGGGAAATTCGGATCCCCAATACTTGTATGGAGGCCTGAGCTCACTTCTT
CTTCTTCGCCTGCCCCGCCTTCTTCGTCGCCGCTGGCCGCTTGTCGCCCCCGAGCTGAGACAGGTCGATG
CGCGTCTCGTAGAGGCCGGTAATCGACTGGTGGATGAGGGTCGCGTCCAGGACCTCCTTAGTGCTTGTGT
ACCTCTTGCGATCGATAGTTGTGTCGAAGTACTTGAAAGCAGCAGGGGCGCCGAGGTTCGTCAGGGTGAA
GAGATGAATGATATTCTCAGCCTGCTCCCTGATTGGCTTGTCGCGGTGCTTGTTGTACGCGGAGAGGACC
TTATCCAGATTCGCGTCGGCCAGGATCACGCGCTTGGAGAACTCGGAAATCTGCTCAATGATCTCGTCGA
GGTAATGCTTGTGCTGCTCGACGAACAGCTGCTTCTGCTCGTTGTCCTCGGGGCTGCCCTTGAGCTTCTC
GTAGTGGGAGGCCAGGTAGAGGAAGTTCACATACTTGGACGGCAGAGCCAGCTCGTTCCCCTTCTGCAGC
TCGCCAGCGGAAGCCAGCATCCGCTTCCTGCCGTTCTCCAGCTCGAAGAGTGAGTACTTGGGGAGCTTAA
TGATCAGGTCCTTCTTCACCTCCTTGTAGCCCTTCGCCTCCAGGAAATCGATCGGGTTCTTCTCGAAGCT
GGAGCGCTCCATAATCGTGATCCCCAGCAGCTCCTTCACGCTCTTGAGCTTCTTGG
