>Addgene plasmid #50582 | pBUN501 | addgene partial sequence | sequence record 78435 | RB-F1 5'-ggataaaccttttcacgccc-3'
ACACTGATAGTTTAAACTGAAGGCGGGAAACGACAATCTGATCCAAGCTCAAGCTAAGCTCACGTGACGG
AATTAAGCTTCGACTTGCCTTCCGCACAATACATCATTTCTTCTTAGCTTTTTTTCTTCTTCTTCGTTCA
TACAGTTTTTTTTTGTTTATCAGCTTACATTTTCTTGAACCGTAGCTTTCGTTTTCTTCTTTTTAACTTT
CCATTCGGAGTTTTTGTATCTTGTTTCATAGTTTGTCCCAGGATTAGAATGATTAGGCATCGAACCTTCA
AGAATTTGATTGAATAAAACATCTTCATTCTTAAGATATGAAGATAATCTTCAAAAGGCCCCTGGGAATC
TGAAAGAAGAGAAGCAGGCCCATTTATATGGGAAAGAACAATAGTATTTCTTATATAGGCCCATTTAAGT
TGAAAACAATCTTCAAAAGTCCCACATCGCTTAGATAAGAAAACGAAGCTGAGTTTATATACAGCTAGAG
TCGAAGTAGTGATTGGGAGACCAACCCAGTGGACATAAGCCTGTTCGGTTCGTAAGCTGTAATGCAAGTA
GCGTATGCGCTCACGCAACTGGTCCAGAACCTTGACCGAACGCAGCGGTGGTAACGGCGCAGTGGCGGTT
TTCATGGCTTGTTATGACTGTTTTTTTGGGGTACAGTCTATGCCTCGGGCATCCAAGCAGCAAGCGCGTT
ACGCCGTGGGTCGATGTTTGATGTTATGGAGCAGCAACGATGTTACGCAGCAGGGCAGTCGCCCTAAAAC
AAAGTTAAACATCATGGGGGAAGCGGTGATCGCCGAAGTATCGACTCAACTATCAGAGGTAGTTGGCGTC
ATCGAGCGCCATCTCGAACCGACGTTGCTGGCCGTACATTTGTACGGCTCCGCAGTGGATGGCGGCCTGA
AGCCACACAGTGATATTGATTTGCTGGTTAC
