LOCUS       Exported 969 bp ds-DNA linear SYN 29-MAY-2021
DEFINITION  CRISPR/Cas based plant genome editing and gene regulation; expresses
            zCas9D10A, gRNA scaffold for insertion of target sequence (AtU6-26
            promoter), Bar resistance.
ACCESSION   .
VERSION     .
KEYWORDS    pBUN501
SOURCE      synthetic DNA construct
  ORGANISM  synthetic DNA construct
REFERENCE   1 (bases 1 to 969)
  AUTHORS   Xing HL, Dong L, Wang ZP, Zhang HY, Han CY, Liu B, Wang XC, Chen QJ
  TITLE     A CRISPR/Cas9 toolkit for multiplex genome editing in plants.
  JOURNAL   BMC Plant Biol. 2014 Nov 29;14(1):327.
  PUBMED    25432517
REFERENCE   2 (bases 1 to 969)
  AUTHORS   .
  TITLE     Direct Submission
  JOURNAL   Exported May 29, 2021 from SnapGene Server 1.1.58
            http://www.snapgene.com
FEATURES             Location/Qualifiers
     source          1..969
                     /organism="synthetic DNA construct"
                     /mol_type="other DNA"
     CDS             complement(311..331)
                     /codon_start=1
                     /product="nuclear localization signal of SV40 (simian virus
                     40) large T antigen"
                     /label=SV40 NLS
                     /translation="PKKKRKV"
     CDS             complement(338..403)
                     /codon_start=1
                     /product="three tandem FLAG(R) epitope tags, followed by an
                     enterokinase cleavage site"
                     /label=3xFLAG
                     /translation="DYKDHDGDYKDHDIDYKDDDDK"
ORIGIN
        1 aagaatcgtc aaccttcgcc atctcgttgg agaaaatctc ctgcaggtag cagatgcgat
       61 tcttcctgcg cgtgtaccgc ctgcgggcgg tgcgcttgag ccgcgtagcc tcagccgtct
      121 cgccgctgtc gaacaggaga gcgccaatga gattcttctt gatggaatgc cgatcggtgt
      181 tgcccaggac cttgaacttc tttgagggca ccttgtactc gtcggtgatc acggcccagc
      241 caacagagtt agtcccaatg gcgaggccga tcgagtactt cttgtcagca gctggcaccc
      301 cgtggatgcc aaccttcctc ttcttcttcg gagccatctt gtcatcatca tccttgtaat
      361 caatgtcgtg gtccttgtaa tccccgtcgt ggtccttgta atccatctag agcggccgcg
      421 gccatacaag tattggggat cccccgggct gcagaagtaa caccaaacaa cagggtgagc
      481 atcgacaaaa gaaacagtac caagcaaata aatagcgtat gaaggcaggg ctaaaaaaat
      541 ccacatatag ctgctgcata tgccatcatc caagtatatc aagatcaaaa taattataaa
      601 acatacttgt ttattataat agataggtac tcaaggttag agcatatgaa tagatgctgc
      661 atatgccatc atgtatatgc atcagtaaaa cccacatcaa catgtatacc tatcctagat
      721 cgatatttcc atccatctta aactcgtaac tatgaagatg tatgacacac acatacagtt
      781 ccaaaattaa taaatacacc aggtagtttg aaacagtatt ctactccgat ctagaacgaa
      841 tgaacgaccg cccaaccaca ccacatcatc acaaccaagc gaacaaaaag catctctgta
      901 tatgcatcag taaaacccgc atcaacatgt atacctatcc tagatcgata tttccatcca
      961 tcatcttca
//
